Addgene plasmid #101238: pET28a-SdrG_N2N3-HIS-ybbr
Purpose: SdrG N2 and N3 domains with C-terminal ybbr tag for covalent immobilization
Depositing lab: Hermann Gaub. Depositing organization: Ludwig-Maximilians-Universitaet Muenchen (LMU). Publication: Molecular mechanism of extreme mechanostability in a pathogen adhesin. Milles LF, Schulten K, Gaub HE, Bernardi RC. Science. 2018 Mar 30;359(6383):1527-1533. doi: 10.1126/science.aar2094. PubMed 29599244.
Backbone
  Vector backbone: pET28a
  Backbone manufacturer: EMD Biosciences
  Backbone size w/o insert (bp): 5216
  Total vector size (bp): 6311
  Vector type: Bacterial Expression
Growth in bacteria
  Bacterial resistance: Kanamycin, 50 μg/mL
  Growth temperature: 37°C
  Growth strain: DH5alpha
  Copy number: Low Copy
Gene/Insert
  Gene/Insert name: SdrG_N2N3 (alt name: Staphylococcus epidermidis fibrinogen-binding protein SD-repeat protein G)
  Species: Staphylococcus epidermidis
  Insert size (bp): 1095
  GenBank ID: AF245042
  Promoter: T7
  Tag / fusion protein: H3V 3C (C terminal on insert); HIS (C terminal on insert); ybbr (C terminal on insert)
  Cloning method: Gibson Cloning
  Sequencing primers: 5′ TAATACGACTCACTATAGGG; 3′ CTAGTTATTGCTCAGCGGT
Terms and licenses: Academic/Nonprofit Terms; Industry Terms: Not Available to Industry
How to cite: pET28a-SdrG_N2N3-HIS-ybbr was a gift from Hermann Gaub (Addgene plasmid # 101238 ; http://n2t.net/addgene:101238 ; RRID:Addgene_101238)
