[The description below was written by a language model from this plasmid's Addgene catalogue record, the feature table of its GenBank file and pLannotate feature annotations shown in this document.]
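Description:
pET28a-SdrG_N2N3-HIS-ybbr is a bacterial expression plasmid of about 6.3 kb, built on the pET28a backbone for producing a fragment of the Staphylococcus epidermidis adhesin SdrG (SD-repeat protein G, a fibrinogen-binding surface protein) in E. coli. It carries a kanamycin resistance gene (aminoglycoside phosphotransferase) for selection and replicates from a ColE1/pBR322-type origin. The neighbouring rop gene and bom region keep it at low copy number, as the catalogue entry states. An f1 phage origin is also present, along with remnants of the pBR322 tetracycline resistance region that have no functional role.

The roughly 1.1 kb insert, introduced by Gibson assembly, encodes the N2 and N3 domains of SdrG. It sits downstream of a T7 promoter, a lac operator and the strong T7 gene 10 ribosome binding site, and is followed by a T7 terminator. The plasmid-borne lacI gene supplies lac repressor, so expression depends on T7 RNA polymerase supplied by the host and is induced with IPTG or lactose. At the C terminus of the SdrG fragment, the annotation places a 6xHis tag for metal-affinity purification followed by an HRV 3C (PreScission) protease cleavage site. The catalogue also lists a ybbR tag, which is not annotated in either feature table. ybbR is a short peptide that the phosphopantetheinyl transferase Sfp can couple covalently to coenzyme A derivatives.

The stated purpose is covalent, site-specific immobilization of the protein through this C-terminal tag. The associated publication concerns the extreme mechanostability of a pathogen adhesin. The two sequence records differ by four bases in length but agree in feature layout.
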