LOCUS       Exported 6311 bp ds-DNA circular SYN 12-MAY-2021
DEFINITION  SdrG N2 and N3 domains with C-terminal ybbr tag for covalent
            immobilization.
ACCESSION   .
VERSION     .
KEYWORDS    pET28a-SdrG_N2N3-HIS-ybbr
SOURCE      synthetic DNA construct
  ORGANISM  synthetic DNA construct
REFERENCE   1 (bases 1 to 6311)
  AUTHORS   Milles LF, Schulten K, Gaub HE, Bernardi RC,
  TITLE     Molecular mechanism of extreme mechanostability in a pathogen
            adhesin
  JOURNAL   Science 30 Mar 2018: Vol. 359, Issue 6383, pp. 1527-1533
REFERENCE   2 (bases 1 to 6311)
  AUTHORS   .
  TITLE     Direct Submission
  JOURNAL   Exported May 12, 2021 from SnapGene Server 1.1.58
            http://www.snapgene.com
FEATURES             Location/Qualifiers
     source          1..6311
                     /organism="synthetic DNA construct"
                     /mol_type="other DNA"
     rep_origin      12..467
                     /direction=RIGHT
                     /label=f1 ori
                     /note="f1 bacteriophage origin of replication; arrow
                     indicates direction of (+) strand synthesis"
     primer_bind     complement(99..118)
                     /label=F1ori-R
                     /note="F1 origin, reverse primer"
     primer_bind     309..330
                     /label=F1ori-F
                     /note="F1 origin, forward primer"
     CDS             complement(560..1375)
                     /codon_start=1
                     /gene="aph(3')-Ia"
                     /product="aminoglycoside phosphotransferase"
                     /label=KanR
                     /note="confers resistance to kanamycin in bacteria or G418
                     (Geneticin(R)) in eukaryotes"
                     /translation="MSHIQRETSCSRPRLNSNMDADLYGYKWARDNVGQSGATIYRLYG
                     KPDAPELFLKHGKGSVANDVTDEMVRLNWLTEFMPLPTIKHFIRTPDDAWLLTTAIPGK
                     TAFQVLEEYPDSGENIVDALAVFLRRLHSIPVCNCPFNSDRVFRLAQAQSRMNNGLVDA
                     SDFDDERNGWPVEQVWKEMHKLLPFSPDSVVTHGDFSLDNLIFDEGKLIGCIDVGRVGI
                     ADRYQDLAILWNCLGEFSPSLQKRLFQKYGIDNPDMNKLQFHLMLDEFF"
     primer_bind     1283..1302
                     /label=Kan-R
                     /note="Kanamycin resistance gene, reverse primer"
     primer_bind     1367..1386
                     /label=pENTR-R
                     /note="pENTR vectors, reverse primer"
     rep_origin      1497..2085
                     /direction=RIGHT
                     /label=ori
                     /note="high-copy-number ColE1/pMB1/pBR322/pUC origin of
                     replication"
     primer_bind     1986..2005
                     /label=pBR322ori-F
                     /note="pBR322 origin, forward primer"
     primer_bind     2239..2256
                     /label=L4440
                     /note="L4440 vector, forward primer"
     misc_feature    2271..2413
                     /label=bom
                     /note="basis of mobility region from pBR322"
     primer_bind     complement(2339..2358)
                     /label=pRS-marker
                     /note="pRS vectors, use to sequence yeast selectable
                     marker"
     primer_bind     2499..2521
                     /label=pGEX 3'
                     /note="pGEX vectors, reverse primer"
     CDS             complement(2515..2706)
                     /codon_start=1
                     /gene="rop"
                     /product="Rop protein, which maintains plasmids at low copy
                     number"
                     /label=rop
                     /translation="MTKQEKTALNMARFIRSQTLTLLEKLNELDADEQADICESLHDHA
                     DELYRSCLARFGDDGENL"
     CDS             complement(3515..4597)
                     /codon_start=1
                     /gene="lacI"
                     /product="lac repressor"
                     /label=lacI
                     /note="The lac repressor binds to the lac operator to
                     inhibit transcription in E. coli. This inhibition can be
                     relieved by adding lactose or
                     isopropyl-beta-D-thiogalactopyranoside (IPTG)."
                     /translation="MKPVTLYDVAEYAGVSYQTVSRVVNQASHVSAKTREKVEAAMAEL
                     NYIPNRVAQQLAGKQSLLIGVATSSLALHAPSQIVAAIKSRADQLGASVVVSMVERSGV
                     EACKAAVHNLLAQRVSGLIINYPLDDQDAIAVEAACTNVPALFLDVSDQTPINSIIFSH
                     EDGTRLGVEHLVALGHQQIALLAGPLSSVSARLRLAGWHKYLTRNQIQPIAEREGDWSA
                     MSGFQQTMQMLNEGIVPTAMLVANDQMALGAMRAITESGLRVGADISVVGYDDTEDSSC
                     YIPPLTTIKQDFRLLGQTSVDRLLQLSQGQAVKGNQLLPVSLVKRKTTLAPNTQTASPR
                     ALADSLMQLARQVSRLESGQ"
     primer_bind     4559..4578
                     /label=LacI-R
                     /note="LacI, reverse primer"
     promoter        complement(4598..4675)
                     /gene="lacI"
                     /label=lacI promoter
     primer_bind     4881..4900
                     /label=pBRrevBam
                     /note="pBR322 vectors, tet region, downstream of BamHI,
                     reverse primer"
     primer_bind     4984..5003
                     /label=T7
                     /note="T7 promoter, forward primer"
     promoter        4984..5002
                     /label=T7 promoter
                     /note="promoter for bacteriophage T7 RNA polymerase"
     protein_bind    5003..5027
                     /label=lac operator
                     /bound_moiety="lac repressor encoded by lacI"
                     /note="The lac repressor binds to the lac operator to
                     inhibit transcription in E. coli. This inhibition can be
                     relieved by adding lactose or
                     isopropyl-beta-D-thiogalactopyranoside (IPTG)."
     RBS             5042..5064
                     /note="efficient ribosome binding site from bacteriophage
                     T7 gene 10 (Olins and Rangwala, 1989)"
     CDS             6083..6100
                     /codon_start=1
                     /product="6xHis affinity tag"
                     /label=6xHis
                     /translation="HHHHHH"
     CDS             6107..6130
                     /codon_start=1
                     /product="recognition and cleavage site for human
                     rhinovirus 3C and PreScission proteases"
                     /label=HRV 3C site
                     /translation="LEVLFQGP"
     primer_bind     complement(6225..6243)
                     /label=T7 Term
                     /note="T7 terminator, reverse primer"
     terminator      6239..6286
                     /label=T7 terminator
                     /note="transcription terminator for bacteriophage T7 RNA
                     polymerase"
ORIGIN
        1 tggcgaatgg gnnnnnnnnn nnnnnnnnnn nnnnnnnnnn nnnnnnnnnn nnnnnnnnnn
       61 nnnnnnnnnn nnnnnnnnnn nnnnnnnnnn nnnnnnnnnn nnnnnnnnnn nnnnnnnnnn
      121 nnnnnnnnnn nnnnncnnnn nnnnnnnnnn nnnnnnnnnn nnnnnnnnnn nnnnnnnnnn
      181 nnnnnnnnnn nnnnnnnnnn nnnnnnnnnn nnnnnnnnnn nnnnnnnann nnnnnnnnnn
      241 nnnnnnnnnn nnnnnnnnnn nnnnnnnnnn nnnnnnncct ttgacgttgg agtccacgtt
      301 ctttnnnnnn nnnnnnnnnn nnnnnnnnnn nnnnnnnnnn naccctatct cggtctattc
      361 ttttgattta taagggattt tgccgatttc ggcctattgg ttaaaaaatg agctgattta
      421 acaaaaattt aacgcgaatt ttaacaaaat attaacgttt acaatttcag gtggcacttt
      481 tcggggaaat gtgcgcggaa cccctatttg tttatttttc taaatacatt caaatatgta
      541 tccgctcatg aattaattct tagaaaaact catcgagcat caaatgaaac tgcaatttat
      601 tcatatcagg attatcaata ccatattttt gaaaaagccg tttctgtaat gaaggagaaa
      661 actcaccgag gcagttccat aggatggcaa gatcctggta tcggtctgcg attccgactc
      721 gtccaacatc aatacaacct attaatttcc cctcgtcaaa aataaggtta tcaagtgaga
      781 aatcaccatg agtgacgact gaatccggtg agaatggcaa aagtttatgc atttctttcc
      841 agacttgttc aacaggccag ccattacgct cgtcatcaaa atcactcgca tcaaccaaac
      901 cgttattcat tcgtgattgc gcctgagcga gacgaaatac gcgatcgctg ttaaaaggac
      961 aattacaaac aggaatcgaa tgcaaccggc gcaggaacac tgccagcgca tcaacaatat
     1021 tttcacctga atcaggatat tcttctaata cctggaatgc tgttttcccg gggatcgcag
     1081 tggtgagtaa ccatgcatca tcaggagtac ggataaaatg cttgatggtc ggaagaggca
     1141 taaattccgt cagccagttt agtctgacca tctcatctgt aacatcattg gcaacgctac
     1201 ctttgccatg tttcagaaac aactctggcg catcgggctt cccatacaat cgatagattg
     1261 tcgcacctga ttgcccgaca ttatcgcgag cccatttata cccatataaa tcagcatcca
     1321 tgttggaatt taatcgcggc ctagagcaag acgtttcccg ttgaatatgg ctcataacac
     1381 cccttgtatt actgtttatg taagcagaca gttttattgt tcatgaccaa aatcccttaa
     1441 cgtgagtttt cgttccactg agcgtcagac cccgtagaaa agatcaaagg atcttcttga
     1501 gatccttttt ttctgcgcgt aatctgctgc ttgcaaacaa aaaaaccacc gctaccagcg
     1561 gtggtttgtt tgccggatca agagctacca actctttttc cgaaggtaac tggcttcagc
     1621 agagcgcaga taccaaatac tgtccttcta gtgtagccgt agttaggcca ccacttcaag
     1681 aactctgtag caccgcctac atacctcgct ctgctaatcc tgttaccagt ggctgctgcc
     1741 agtggcgata agtcgtgtct taccgggttg gactcaagac gatagttacc ggataaggcg
     1801 cagcggtcgg gctgaacggg gggttcgtgc acacagccca gcttggagcg aacgacctac
     1861 accgaactga gatacctaca gcgtgagcta tgagaaagcg ccacgcttcc cgaagggaga
     1921 aaggcggaca ggtatccggt aagcggcagg gtcggaacag gagagcgcac gagggagctt
     1981 ccagggggaa acgcctggta tctttatagt cctgtcgggt ttcgccacct ctgacttgag
     2041 cgtcgatttt tgtgatgctc gtcagggggg cggagcctat ggaaaaacgc cagcaacgcg
     2101 gcctttttac ggttcctggc cttttgctgg ccttttgctc acatgttctt tcctgcgtta
     2161 tcccctgatt ctgtggataa ccgtattacc gcctttgagt gagctgatac cgctcgccgc
     2221 agccgaacga ccgagcgcag cgagtcagtg agcgaggaag cggaagagcg cctgatgcgg
     2281 tattttctcc ttacgcatct gtgcggtatt tcacaccgca tatatggtgc actctcagta
     2341 caatctgctc tgatgccgca tagttaagcc agtatacact ccgctatcgc tacgtgactg
     2401 ggtcatggct gcgccccgac acccgccaac acccgctgac gcgccctgac gggcttgtct
     2461 gctcccggca tccgcttaca gacaagctgt gaccgtctcc gggagctgca tgtgtcagag
     2521 gttttcaccg tcatcaccga aacgcgcgag gcagctgcgg taaagctcat cagcgtggtc
     2581 gtgaagcgat tcacagatgt ctgcctgttc atccgcgtcc agctcgttga gtttctccag
     2641 aagcgttaat gtctggcttc tgataaagcg ggccatgtta agggcggttt tttcctgttt
     2701 ggtcactgat gcctccgtgt aagggggatt tctgttcatg ggggtaatga taccgatgaa
     2761 acgagagagg atgctcacga tacgggttac tgatgatgaa catgcccggt tactggaacg
     2821 ttgtgagggt aaacaactgg cggtatggat gcggcgggac cagagaaaaa tcactcaggg
     2881 tcaatgccag cgcttcgtta atacagatgt aggtgttcca cagggtagcc agcagcatcc
     2941 tgcgatgcag atccggaaca taatggtgca gggcgctgac ttccgcgttt ccagacttta
     3001 cgaaacacgg aaaccgaaga ccattcatgt tgttgctcag gtcgcagacg ttttgcagca
     3061 gcagtcgctt cacgttcgct cgcgtatcgg tgattcattc tgctaaccag taaggcaacc
     3121 ccgccagcct agccgggtcc tcaacgacag gagcacgatc atgcgcaccc gtggggccgc
     3181 catgccggcg ataatggcct gcttctcgcc gaaacgtttg gtggcgggac cagtgacgaa
     3241 ggcttgagcg agggcgtgca agattccgaa taccgcaagc gacaggccga tcatcgtcgc
     3301 gctccagcga aagcggtcct cgccgaaaat gacccagagc gctgccggca cctgtcctac
     3361 gagttgcatg ataaagaaga cagtcataag tgcggcgacg atagtcatgc cccgcgccca
     3421 ccggaaggag ctgactgggt tgaaggctct caagggcatc ggtcgagatc ccggtgccta
     3481 atgagtgagc taacttacat taattgcgtt gcgctcactg cccgctttcc agtcgggaaa
     3541 cctgtcgtgc cagctgcatt aatgaatcgg ccaacgcgcg gggagaggcg gtttgcgtat
     3601 tgggcgccag ggtggttttt cttttcacca gtgagacggg caacagctga ttgcccttca
     3661 ccgcctggcc ctgagagagt tgcagcaagc ggtccacgct ggtttgcccc agcaggcgaa
     3721 aatcctgttt gatggtggtt aacggcggga tataacatga gctgtcttcg gtatcgtcgt
     3781 atcccactac cgagatatcc gcaccaacgc gcagcccgga ctcggtaatg gcgcgcattg
     3841 cgcccagcgc catctgatcg ttggcaacca gcatcgcagt gggaacgatg ccctcattca
     3901 gcatttgcat ggtttgttga aaaccggaca tggcactcca gtcgccttcc cgttccgcta
     3961 tcggctgaat ttgattgcga gtgagatatt tatgccagcc agccagacgc agacgcgccg
     4021 agacagaact taatgggccc gctaacagcg cgatttgctg gtgacccaat gcgaccagat
     4081 gctccacgcc cagtcgcgta ccgtcttcat gggagaaaat aatactgttg atgggtgtct
     4141 ggtcagagac atcaagaaat aacgccggaa cattagtgca ggcagcttcc acagcaatgg
     4201 catcctggtc atccagcgga tagttaatga tcagcccact gacgcgttgc gcgagaagat
     4261 tgtgcaccgc cgctttacag gcttcgacgc cgcttcgttc taccatcgac accaccacgc
     4321 tggcacccag ttgatcggcg cgagatttaa tcgccgcgac aatttgcgac ggcgcgtgca
     4381 gggccagact ggaggtggca acgccaatca gcaacgactg tttgcccgcc agttgttgtg
     4441 ccacgcggtt gggaatgtaa ttcagctccg ccatcgccgc ttccactttt tcccgcgttt
     4501 tcgcagaaac gtggctggcc tggttcacca cgcgggaaac ggtctgataa gagacaccgg
     4561 catactctgc gacatcgtat aacgttactg gtttcacatt caccaccctg aattgactct
     4621 cttccgggcg ctatcatgcc ataccgcgaa aggttttgcg ccattcgatg gtgtccggga
     4681 tctcgacgct ctcccttatg cgactcctgc attaggaagc agcccagtag taggttgagg
     4741 ccgttgagca ccgccgccgc aaggaatggt gcatgcaagg agatggcgcc caacagtccc
     4801 ccggccacgg ggcctgccac catacccacg ccgaaacaag cgctcatgag cccgaagtgg
     4861 cgagcccgat cttccccatc ggtgatgtcg gcgatatagg cgccagcaac cgcacctgtg
     4921 gcgccggtga tgccggccac gatgcgtccg gcgtagagga tcgagatctc gatcccgcga
     4981 aattaatacg actcactata ggggaattgt gagcggataa caattcccct gtagaaataa
     5041 ttttgtttaa ctttaagaag gagatataca tatgggtacc gaacagggta gcaatgtgaa
     5101 ccatctgatt aaagttaccg atcagagcat taccgaaggc tatgatgata gtgatggtat
     5161 cattaaagca cacgatgccg aaaacctgat ttatgatgtt acctttgagg tggatgataa
     5221 agtgaaaagc ggtgatacca tgaccgtgaa cattgataaa aacaccgttc cgagcgatct
     5281 gaccgatagc tttgcaattc cgaaaatcaa agataacagc ggtgaaatta ttgccaccgg
     5341 cacctatgat aataccaaca aacaaatcac ctacaccttc accgattacg tggataaata
     5401 cgaaaacatc aaagcccatc tgaaactgac cagctatatc gataaaagca aagtgccgaa
     5461 caacaacacc aaactggatg ttgagtataa aaccgcactg agcagcgtga ataaaaccat
     5521 taccgttgaa tatcagaaac cgaacgaaaa tcgtaccgca aatctgcaga gcatgtttac
     5581 caatatcgat accaaaaatc ataccgtcga acagaccatt tatatcaatc cgctgcgtta
     5641 tagcgccaaa gaaaccaatg tgaatattag cggcaatggt gatgaaggca gcaccattat
     5701 tgatgatagc accatcatca aagtgtacaa agtgggcgat aatcagaatc tgccggatag
     5761 caatcgcatc tatgattaca gcgaatatga agatgtgacc aacgatgatt atgcacagct
     5821 gggtaataat aacgacgtga atatcaactt cggcaatatt gatagcccgt atattatcaa
     5881 agtgatcagc aaatacgacc cgaacaaaga tgattacacc accattcagc agaccgttac
     5941 catgcagacc accattaatg aatataccgg tgaatttcgt accgccagct atgataacac
     6001 aattgcattt agcaccagca gcggtcaggg tcagggtgat ctgcctccgg aaaaaaccga
     6061 gctcaagctt cctaggtcta ggcaccacca ccaccaccac ggatccctgg aagttctgtt
     6121 ccagggtccg gactctctgg aattcatcgc ttctaaactg gcttaactcg agtaagatcc
     6181 ggctgctaac aaagcccgaa aggaagctga gttggctgct gccaccgctg agcaataact
     6241 agcataaccc cttggggcct ctaaacgggt cttgaggggt tttttgctga aaggaggaac
     6301 tatatccgga t
//
