Features (pLannotate 1.2.2; 19 found; start..end, strand, type, name):
     12..440     +  rep_origin     f1 ori (sequence partly withheld): f1 bacteriophage origin of replication; arrow indicates direction of (+) strand synthesis
    493..550     +  promoter       AmpR promoter (fragment): bla
    559..1374    -  CDS            KanR: aminoglycoside phosphotransferase; aph(3')-Ia; confers resistance to kanamycin in bacteria or G418 (Geneticin®) in eukaryotes
   1496..2084    +  rep_origin     ori: high-copy-number ColE1/pMB1/pBR322/pUC origin of replication
   2270..2409    -  misc_feature   bom: basis of mobility region from pBR322
   2511..2702    -  CDS            rop: Rop protein, which maintains plasmids at low copy number; rop
   2719..3099    +  CDS            YPB1_ECOLX: Protein predicted: Swiss-Prot protein existence level 4. From Escherichia coli.
   3171..3462    -  CDS            TcR (fragment): tetracycline efflux protein; tet; confers resistance to tetracycline
   3477..3498    -  protein_bind   CAP binding site: CAP binding activates transcription in the presence of cAMP. E. coli catabolite activator protein
   3511..4593    -  CDS            lacI: lac repressor; lacI; The lac repressor binds to the lac operator to inhibit transcription in E. coli. This inhibition can be relieved by adding lactose or isopropyl-β-D-thiogalactopyranoside (IPTG).
   4594..4671    -  promoter       lacI promoter: lacI
   4679..4958    -  CDS            TcR (fragment): tetracycline efflux protein; tet; confers resistance to tetracycline
   4980..4998    +  promoter       T7 promoter: promoter for bacteriophage T7 RNA polymerase
   4999..5023    +  protein_bind   lac operator: The lac repressor binds to the lac operator to inhibit transcription in E. coli. This inhibition can be relieved by adding lactose or isopropyl-β-D-thiogalactopyranoside (IPTG). lac repressor encoded by lacI
   5038..5060    +  RBS            RBS: efficient ribosome binding site from bacteriophage T7 gene 10 (Olins and Rangwala, 1989)
   5065..6054    +  CDS            sdrG (fragment): SDRG_STAEP - Experimental evidence at protein level: Swiss-Prot protein existence level 1. Binds to the N-terminus of the B beta-chain of human fibrinogen and thereby interferes with thrombin cleavage and release of fibrinopeptide B, thus interfering with fibrin clot formation. This may hinder host defense against microbial infections. From Staphylococcus epidermidis.
   6079..6096    +  CDS            9xHis (fragment): 9xHis affinity tag
   6178..6227    +  CDS            SET1 (fragment): solubility-enhancement tag derived from T7 phage gene 10B
   6235..6282    +  terminator     T7 terminator: transcription terminator for bacteriophage T7 RNA polymerase
>Addgene plasmid #101238 | pET28a-SdrG_N2N3-HIS-ybbr | addgene full sequence | sequence record 196780 | Addgene NGS Result
TGGCGAATGGG
[124 nt withheld, positions 12-135]
C
[91 nt withheld, positions 137-227]
A
[49 nt withheld, positions 229-277]
CCTTTGACGTTGGAGTCCACGTTCTTT
[37 nt withheld, positions 305-341]
ACCCTATCTCGGTCTATTCTTTTGATTTATAAGGGATTTTGCCGATTTCGGCCTATTGGTTAAAAAATGA
GCTGATTTAACAAAAATTTAACGCGAATTTTAACAAAATATTAACGCTTACAATTTAGGTGGCACTTTTC
GGGGAAATGTGCGCGGAACCCCTATTTGTTTATTTTTCTAAATACATTCAAATATGTATCCGCTCATGAA
TTAATTCTTAGAAAAACTCATCGAGCATCAAATGAAACTGCAATTTATTCATATCAGGATTATCAATACC
ATATTTTTGAAAAAGCCGTTTCTGTAATGAAGGAGAAAACTCACCGAGGCAGTTCCATAGGATGGCAAGA
TCCTGGTATCGGTCTGCGATTCCGACTCGTCCAACATCAATACAACCTATTAATTTCCCCTCGTCAAAAA
TAAGGTTATCAAGTGAGAAATCACCATGAGTGACGACTGAATCCGGTGAGAATGGCAAAAGTTTATGCAT
TTCTTTCCAGACTTGTTCAACAGGCCAGCCATTACGCTCGTCATCAAAATCACTCGCATCAACCAAACCG
TTATTCATTCGTGATTGCGCCTGAGCGAGACGAAATACGCGATCGCTGTTAAAAGGACAATTACAAACAG
GAATCGAATGCAACCGGCGCAGGAACACTGCCAGCGCATCAACAATATTTTCACCTGAATCAGGATATTC
TTCTAATACCTGGAATGCTGTTTTCCCGGGGATCGCAGTGGTGAGTAACCATGCATCATCAGGAGTACGG
ATAAAATGCTTGATGGTCGGAAGAGGCATAAATTCCGTCAGCCAGTTTAGTCTGACCATCTCATCTGTAA
CATCATTGGCAACGCTACCTTTGCCATGTTTCAGAAACAACTCTGGCGCATCGGGCTTCCCATACAATCG
ATAGATTGTCGCACCTGATTGCCCGACATTATCGCGAGCCCATTTATACCCATATAAATCAGCATCCATG
TTGGAATTTAATCGCGGCCTAGAGCAAGACGTTTCCCGTTGAATATGGCTCATAACACCCCTTGTATTAC
TGTTTATGTAAGCAGACAGTTTTATTGTTCATGACCAAAATCCCTTAACGTGAGTTTTCGTTCCACTGAG
CGTCAGACCCCGTAGAAAAGATCAAAGGATCTTCTTGAGATCCTTTTTTTCTGCGCGTAATCTGCTGCTT
GCAAACAAAAAAACCACCGCTACCAGCGGTGGTTTGTTTGCCGGATCAAGAGCTACCAACTCTTTTTCCG
AAGGTAACTGGCTTCAGCAGAGCGCAGATACCAAATACTGTCCTTCTAGTGTAGCCGTAGTTAGGCCACC
ACTTCAAGAACTCTGTAGCACCGCCTACATACCTCGCTCTGCTAATCCTGTTACCAGTGGCTGCTGCCAG
TGGCGATAAGTCGTGTCTTACCGGGTTGGACTCAAGACGATAGTTACCGGATAAGGCGCAGCGGTCGGGC
TGAACGGGGGGTTCGTGCACACAGCCCAGCTTGGAGCGAACGACCTACACCGAACTGAGATACCTACAGC
GTGAGCTATGAGAAAGCGCCACGCTTCCCGAAGGGAGAAAGGCGGACAGGTATCCGGTAAGCGGCAGGGT
CGGAACAGGAGAGCGCACGAGGGAGCTTCCAGGGGGAAACGCCTGGTATCTTTATAGTCCTGTCGGGTTT
CGCCACCTCTGACTTGAGCGTCGATTTTTGTGATGCTCGTCAGGGGGGCGGAGCCTATGGAAAAACGCCA
GCAACGCGGCCTTTTTACGGTTCCTGGCCTTTTGCTGGCCTTTTGCTCACATGTTCTTTCCTGCGTTATC
CCCTGATTCTGTGGATAACCGTATTACCGCCTTTGAGTGAGCTGATACCGCTCGCCGCAGCCGAACGACC
GAGCGCAGCGAGTCAGTGAGCGAGGAAGCGGAAGAGCGCCTGATGCGGTATTTTCTCCTTACGCATCTGT
GCGGTATTTCACACCGCAATGGTGCACTCTCAGTACAATCTGCTCTGATGCCGCATAGTTAAGCCAGTAT
ACACTCCGCTATCGCTACGTGACTGGGTCATGGCTGCGCCCCGACACCCGCCAACACCCGCTGACGCGCC
CTGACGGGCTTGTCTGCTCCCGGCATCCGCTTACAGACAAGCTGTGACCGTCTCCGGGAGCTGCATGTGT
CAGAGGTTTTCACCGTCATCACCGAAACGCGCGAGGCAGCTGCGGTAAAGCTCATCAGCGTGGTCGTGAA
GCGATTCACAGATGTCTGCCTGTTCATCCGCGTCCAGCTCGTTGAGTTTCTCCAGAAGCGTTAATGTCTG
GCTTCTGATAAAGCGGGCCATGTTAAGGGCGGTTTTTTCCTGTTTGGTCACTGATGCCTCCGTGTAAGGG
GGATTTCTGTTCATGGGGGTAATGATACCGATGAAACGAGAGAGGATGCTCACGATACGGGTTACTGATG
ATGAACATGCCCGGTTACTGGAACGTTGTGAGGGTAAACAACTGGCGGTATGGATGCGGCGGGACCAGAG
AAAAATCACTCAGGGTCAATGCCAGCGCTTCGTTAATACAGATGTAGGTGTTCCACAGGGTAGCCAGCAG
CATCCTGCGATGCAGATCCGGAACATAATGGTGCAGGGCGCTGACTTCCGCGTTTCCAGACTTTACGAAA
CACGGAAACCGAAGACCATTCATGTTGTTGCTCAGGTCGCAGACGTTTTGCAGCAGCAGTCGCTTCACGT
TCGCTCGCGTATCGGTGATTCATTCTGCTAACCAGTAAGGCAACCCCGCCAGCCTAGCCGGGTCCTCAAC
GACAGGAGCACGATCATGCGCACCCGTGGGGCCGCCATGCCGGCGATAATGGCCTGCTTCTCGCCGAAAC
GTTTGGTGGCGGGACCAGTGACGAAGGCTTGAGCGAGGGCGTGCAAGATTCCGAATACCGCAAGCGACAG
GCCGATCATCGTCGCGCTCCAGCGAAAGCGGTCCTCGCCGAAAATGACCCAGAGCGCTGCCGGCACCTGT
CCTACGAGTTGCATGATAAAGAAGACAGTCATAAGTGCGGCGACGATAGTCATGCCCCGCGCCCACCGGA
AGGAGCTGACTGGGTTGAAGGCTCTCAAGGGCATCGGTCGAGATCCCGGTGCCTAATGAGTGAGCTAACT
TACATTAATTGCGTTGCGCTCACTGCCCGCTTTCCAGTCGGGAAACCTGTCGTGCCAGCTGCATTAATGA
ATCGGCCAACGCGCGGGGAGAGGCGGTTTGCGTATTGGGCGCCAGGGTGGTTTTTCTTTTCACCAGTGAG
ACGGGCAACAGCTGATTGCCCTTCACCGCCTGGCCCTGAGAGAGTTGCAGCAAGCGGTCCACGCTGGTTT
GCCCCAGCAGGCGAAAATCCTGTTTGATGGTGGTTAACGGCGGGATATAACATGAGCTGTCTTCGGTATC
GTCGTATCCCACTACCGAGATATCCGCACCAACGCGCAGCCCGGACTCGGTAATGGCGCGCATTGCGCCC
AGCGCCATCTGATCGTTGGCAACCAGCATCGCAGTGGGAACGATGCCCTCATTCAGCATTTGCATGGTTT
GTTGAAAACCGGACATGGCACTCCAGTCGCCTTCCCGTTCCGCTATCGGCTGAATTTGATTGCGAGTGAG
ATATTTATGCCAGCCAGCCAGACGCAGACGCGCCGAGACAGAACTTAATGGGCCCGCTAACAGCGCGATT
TGCTGGTGACCCAATGCGACCAGATGCTCCACGCCCAGTCGCGTACCGTCTTCATGGGAGAAAATAATAC
TGTTGATGGGTGTCTGGTCAGAGACATCAAGAAATAACGCCGGAACATTAGTGCAGGCAGCTTCCACAGC
AATGGCATCCTGGTCATCCAGCGGATAGTTAATGATCAGCCCACTGACGCGTTGCGCGAGAAGATTGTGC
ACCGCCGCTTTACAGGCTTCGACGCCGCTTCGTTCTACCATCGACACCACCACGCTGGCACCCAGTTGAT
CGGCGCGAGATTTAATCGCCGCGACAATTTGCGACGGCGCGTGCAGGGCCAGACTGGAGGTGGCAACGCC
AATCAGCAACGACTGTTTGCCCGCCAGTTGTTGTGCCACGCGGTTGGGAATGTAATTCAGCTCCGCCATC
GCCGCTTCCACTTTTTCCCGCGTTTTCGCAGAAACGTGGCTGGCCTGGTTCACCACGCGGGAAACGGTCT
GATAAGAGACACCGGCATACTCTGCGACATCGTATAACGTTACTGGTTTCACATTCACCACCCTGAATTG
ACTCTCTTCCGGGCGCTATCATGCCATACCGCGAAAGGTTTTGCGCCATTCGATGGTGTCCGGGATCTCG
ACGCTCTCCCTTATGCGACTCCTGCATTAGGAAGCAGCCCAGTAGTAGGTTGAGGCCGTTGAGCACCGCC
GCCGCAAGGAATGGTGCATGCAAGGAGATGGCGCCCAACAGTCCCCCGGCCACGGGGCCTGCCACCATAC
CCACGCCGAAACAAGCGCTCATGAGCCCGAAGTGGCGAGCCCGATCTTCCCCATCGGTGATGTCGGCGAT
ATAGGCGCCAGCAACCGCACCTGTGGCGCCGGTGATGCCGGCCACGATGCGTCCGGCGTAGAGGATCGAG
ATCTCGATCCCGCGAAATTAATACGACTCACTATAGGGGAATTGTGAGCGGATAACAATTCCCCTGTAGA
AATAATTTTGTTTAACTTTAAGAAGGAGATATACATATGGGTACCGAACAGGGTAGCAATGTGAACCATC
TGATTAAAGTTACCGATCAGAGCATTACCGAAGGCTATGATGATAGTGATGGTATCATTAAAGCACACGA
TGCCGAAAACCTGATTTATGATGTTACCTTTGAGGTGGATGATAAAGTGAAAAGCGGTGATACCATGACC
GTGAACATTGATAAAAACACCGTTCCGAGCGATCTGACCGATAGCTTTGCAATTCCGAAAATCAAAGATA
ACAGCGGTGAAATTATTGCCACCGGCACCTATGATAATACCAACAAACAAATCACCTACACCTTCACCGA
TTACGTGGATAAATACGAAAACATCAAAGCCCATCTGAAACTGACCAGCTATATCGATAAAAGCAAAGTG
CCGAACAACAACACCAAACTGGATGTTGAGTATAAAACCGCACTGAGCAGCGTGAATAAAACCATTACCG
TTGAATATCAGAAACCGAACGAAAATCGTACCGCAAATCTGCAGAGCATGTTTACCAATATCGATACCAA
AAATCATACCGTCGAACAGACCATTTATATCAATCCGCTGCGTTATAGCGCCAAAGAAACCAATGTGAAT
ATTAGCGGCAATGGTGATGAAGGCAGCACCATTATTGATGATAGCACCATCATCAAAGTGTACAAAGTGG
GCGATAATCAGAATCTGCCGGATAGCAATCGCATCTATGATTACAGCGAATATGAAGATGTGACCAACGA
TGATTATGCACAGCTGGGTAATAATAACGACGTGAATATCAACTTCGGCAATATTGATAGCCCGTATATT
ATCAAAGTGATCAGCAAATACGACCCGAACAAAGATGATTACACCACCATTCAGCAGACCGTTACCATGC
AGACCACCATTAATGAATATACCGGTGAATTTCGTACCGCCAGCTATGATAACACAATTGCATTTAGCAC
CAGCAGCGGTCAGGGTCAGGGTGATCTGCCTCCGGAAAAAACCGAGCTCAAGCTTCCTAGGTCTAGGCAC
CACCACCACCACCACGGATCCCTGGAAGTTCTGTTCCAGGGTCCGGACTCTCTGGAATTCATCGCTTCTA
AACTGGCTTAACTCGAGTAAGATCCGGCTGCTAACAAAGCCCGAAAGGAAGCTGAGTTGGCTGCTGCCAC
CGCTGAGCAATAACTAGCATAACCCCTTGGGGCCTCTAAACGGGTCTTGAGGGGTTTTTTGCTGAAAGGA
GGAACTATATCCGGAT
